>Addgene plasmid #82080 | pDONR223_ELF3_WT | addgene full sequence | sequence record 163891 | Addgene NGS Result
CTTTCCTGCGTTATCCCCTGATTCTGTGGATAACCGTATTACCGCCTTTGAGTGAGCTGATACCGCTCGC
CGCAGCCGAACGACCGAGCGCAGCGAGTCAGTGAGCGAGGAAGCGGAAGAGCGCCCAATACGCAAACCGC
CTCTCCCCGCGCGTTGGCCGATTCATTAATGCAGCTGGCACGACAGGTTTCCCGACTGGAAAGCGGGCAG
TGAGCGCAACGCAATTAATACGCGTACCGCTAGCCAGGAAGAGTTTGTAGAAACGCAAAAAGGCCATCCG
TCAGGATGGCCTTCTGCTTAGTTTGATGCCTGGCAGTTTATGGCGGGCGTCCTGCCCGCCACCCTCCGGG
CCGTTGCTTCACAACGTTCAAATCCGCTCCCGGCGGATTTGTCCTACTCAGGAGAGCGTTCACCGACAAA
CAACAGATAAAACGAAAGGCCCAGTCTTCCGACTGAGCCTTTCGTTTTATTTGATGCCTGGCAGTTCCCT
ACTCTCGCGTTAACGCTAGCATGGATGTTTTCCCAGTCACGACGTTGTAAAACGACGGCCAGTCTTAAGC
TCGGGCCCCAAATAATGATTTTATTTTGACTGATAGTGACCTGTTCGTTGCAACAAATTGATGAGCAATG
CTTTTTTATAATGCCAACTTTGTACAAAAAAGTTGGCATGGCTGCAACCTGTGAGATTAGCAACATTTTT
AGCAACTACTTCAGTGCGATGTACAGCTCGGAGGACTCCACCCTGGCCTCTGTTCCCCCTGCTGCCACCT
TTGGGGCCGATGACTTGGTACTGACCCTGAGCAACCCCCAGATGTCATTGGAGGGTACAGAGAAGGCCAG
CTGGTTGGGGGAACAGCCCCAGTTCTGGTCGAAGACGCAGGTTCTGGACTGGATCAGCTACCAAGTGGAG
AAGAACAAGTACGACGCAAGCGCCATTGACTTCTCACGATGTGACATGGATGGCGCCACCCTCTGCAATT
GTGCCCTTGAGGAGCTGCGTCTGGTCTTTGGGCCTCTGGGGGACCAACTCCATGCCCAGCTGCGAGACCT
CACTTCCAGCTCTTCTGATGAGCTCAGTTGGATCATTGAGCTGCTGGAGAAGGATGGCATGGCCTTCCAG
GAGGCCCTAGACCCAGGGCCCTTTGACCAGGGCAGCCCCTTTGCCCAGGAGCTGCTGGACGACGGTCAGC
AAGCCAGCCCCTACCACCCCGGCAGCTGTGGCGCAGGAGCCCCCTCCCCTGGCAGCTCTGACGTCTCCAC
CGCAGGGACTGGTGCTTCTCGGAGCTCCCACTCCTCAGACTCCGGTGGAAGTGACGTGGACCTGGATCCC
ACTGATGGCAAGCTCTTCCCCAGCGATGGTTTTCGTGACTGCAAGAAGGGGGATCCCAAGCACGGGAAGC
GGAAACGAGGCCGGCCCCGAAAGCTGAGCAAAGAGTACTGGGACTGTCTCGAGGGCAAGAAGAGCAAGCA
CGCGCCCAGAGGCACCCACCTGTGGGAGTTCATCCGGGACATCCTCATCCACCCGGAGCTCAACGAGGGC
CTCATGAAGTGGGAGAATCGGCATGAAGGCGTCTTCAAGTTCCTGCGCTCCGAGGCTGTGGCCCAACTAT
GGGGCCAAAAGAAAAAGAACAGCAACATGACCTACGAGAAGCTGAGCCGGGCCATGAGGTACTACTACAA
ACGGGAGATCCTGGAACGGGTGGATGGCCGGCGACTCGTCTACAAGTTTGGCAAAAACTCAAGCGGCTGG
AAGGAGGAAGAGGTTCTCCAGAGTCGAACTGCCCAACTTTCTTGTACAAAGTTGGCATTATAAGAAAGCA
TTGCTTATCAATTTGTTGCAACGAACAGGTCACTATCAGTCAAAATAAAATCATTATTTGCCATCCAGCT
GATATCCCCTATAGTGAGTCGTATTACATGGTCATAGCTGTTTCCTGGCAGCTCTGGCCCGTGTCTCAAA
ATCTCTGATGTTACATTGCACAAGATAAAAATATATCATCATGCCTCCTCTAGACCAGCCAGGACAGAAA
TGCCTCGACTTCGCTGCTACCCAAGGTTGCCGGGTGACGCACACCGTGGAAACGGATGAAGGCACGAACC
CAGTGGACATAAGCCTGTTCGGTTCGTAAGCTGTAATGCAAGTAGCGTATGCGCTCACGCAACTGGTCCA
GAACCTTGACCGAACGCAGCGGTGGTAACGGCGCAGTGGCGGTTTTCATGGCTTGTTATGACTGTTTTTT
TGGGGTACAGTCTATGCCTCGGGCATCCAAGCAGCAAGCGCGTTACGCCGTGGGTCGATGTTTGATGTTA
TGGAGCAGCAACGATGTTACGCAGCAGGGCAGTCGCCCTAAAACAAAGTTAAACATTATGAGGGAAGCGG
TGATCGCCGAAGTATCGACTCAACTATCAGAGGTAGTTGGCGTCATCGAGCGCCATCTCGAACCGACGTT
GCTGGCCGTACATTTGTACGGCTCCGCAGTGGATGGCGGCCTGAAGCCACACAGTGATATTGATTTGCTG
GTTACGGTGACCGTAAGGCTTGATGAAACAACGCGGCGAGCTTTGATCAACGACCTTTTGGAAACTTCGG
CTTCCCCTGGAGAGAGCGAGATTCTCCGCGCTGTAGAAGTCACCATTGTTGTGCACGACGACATCATTCC
GTGGCGTTATCCAGCTAAGCGCGAACTGCAATTTGGAGAATGGCAGCGCAATGACATTCTTGCAGGTATC
TTCGAGCCAGCCACGATCGACATTGATCTGGCTATCTTGCTGACAAAAGCAAGAGAACATAGCGTTGCCT
TGGTAGGTCCAGCGGCGGAGGAACTCTTTGATCCGGTTCCTGAACAGGATCTATTTGAGGCGCTAAATGA
AACCTTAACGCTATGGAACTCGCCGCCCGACTGGGCTGGCGATGAGCGAAATGTAGTGCTTACGTTGTCC
CGCATTTGGTACAGCGCAGTAACCGGCAAAATCGCGCCGAAGGATGTCGCTGCCGACTGGGCAATGGAGC
GCCTGCCGGCCCAGTATCAGCCCGTCATACTTGAAGCTAGACAGGCTTATCTTGGACAAGAAGAAGATCG
CTTGGCCTCGCGCGCAGATCAGTTGGAAGAATTTGTCCACTACGTGAAAGGCGAGATCACCAAGGTAGTC
GGCAAATAACCCTCGAGCCACCCATGACCAAAATCCCTTAACGTGAGTTACGCGTCGTTCCACTGAGCGT
CAGACCCCGTAGAAAAGATCAAAGGATCTTCTTGAGATCCTTTTTTTCTGCGCGTAATCTGCTGCTTGCA
AACAAAAAAACCACCGCTACCAGCGGTGGTTTGTTTGCCGGATCAAGAGCTACCAACTCTTTTTCCGAAG
GTAACTGGCTTCAGCAGAGCGCAGATACCAAATACTGTTCTTCTAGTGTAGCCGTAGTTAGGCCACCACT
TCAAGAACTCTGTAGCACCGCCTACATACCTCGCTCTGCTAATCCTGTTACCAGTGGCTGCTGCCAGTGG
CGATAAGTCGTGTCTTACCGGGTTGGACTCAAGACGATAGTTACCGGATAAGGCGCAGCGGTCGGGCTGA
ACGGGGGGTTCGTGCACACAGCCCAGCTTGGAGCGAACGACCTACACCGAACTGAGATACCTACAGCGTG
AGCTATGAGAAAGCGCCACGCTTCCCGAAGGGAGAAAGGCGGACAGGTATCCGGTAAGCGGCAGGGTCGG
AACAGGAGAGCGCACGAGGGAGCTTCCAGGGGGAAACGCCTGGTATCTTTATAGTCCTGTCGGGTTTCGC
CACCTCTGACTTGAGCGTCGATTTTTGTGATGCTCGTCAGGGGGGCGGAGCCTATGGAAAAACGCCAGCA
ACGCGGCCTTTTTACGGTTCCTGGCCTTTTGCTGGCCTTTTGCTCACATGTT
Features (pLannotate 1.2.2; 12 found; start..end, strand, type, name):
    121..213     +  CDS            lacI (fragment): lac repressor; lacI; The lac repressor binds to the lac operator to inhibit transcription in E. coli. This inhibition can be relieved by adding lactose or isopropyl-β-D-thiogalactopyranoside (IPTG).
    268..295     -  terminator     rrnB T2 terminator: transcription terminator T2 from the E. coli rrnB gene
    427..470     +  terminator     rrnB T1 terminator: Escherichia coli rrnB; transcription terminator T1 from the E. coli rrnB gene
    517..553     -  CDS            lacZα (fragment): LacZα fragment of β-galactosidase; lacZ fragment
    570..665     +  protein_bind   attL3: mutant version of attL; recombination site for the Gateway® LR reaction LR Clonase™
    668..1777    +  CDS            ELF3: ELF3_HUMAN - Also known as ERT From Homo sapiens (Human).
   1782..1880    -  protein_bind   attL2: mutant version of attL; recombination site for the Gateway® LR reaction LR Clonase™
   1898..1916    -  promoter       T7 promoter: promoter for bacteriophage T7 RNA polymerase
   2106..2129    +  promoter       Pc promoter (fragment): intI1 (promoter lies within the coding sequence); class 1 integron promoter
   2305..2361    +  CDS            GmR (fragment): gentamycin acetyltransferase; aacC1; confers resistance to gentamycin
   2368..3159    +  CDS            SmR: aminoglycoside adenylyltransferase (Murphy, 1985); aadA; confers resistance to spectinomycin and streptomycin
   3252..3840    +  rep_origin     ori: high-copy-number ColE1/pMB1/pBR322/pUC origin of replication
