[The description below was written by a language model from this plasmid's Addgene catalogue record and pLannotate feature annotations shown in this document.]
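Description:
pDONR223_ELF3_WT is a Gateway entry clone built in the Invitrogen pDONR223 backbone, carrying the human ELF3 open reading frame (reference transcript NM_004433.4; also known as ESE-1, ESX, ERT or EPR-1). It belongs to the Target Accelerator Plasmid Collection, a set of ORF clones assembled for systematic functional testing of cancer-associated alleles. The sequenced plasmid is about 3.9 kb. It replicates in E. coli from a high-copy ColE1/pUC-type origin and is selected with spectinomycin through the aadA (SmR) aminoglycoside adenylyltransferase gene. That gene lies downstream of a fragment of the class 1 integron Pc promoter and a remnant of a gentamicin resistance gene.

The ELF3 coding sequence is flanked by two attL recombination sites. The annotation software labels them attL3 and attL2; the upstream site in pDONR223-derived entry clones is conventionally attL1, so this label may be an annotation quirk. These sites allow the ORF to be moved by LR Clonase into any compatible destination vector. The entry clone has no promoter driving the insert, so expression depends on the destination vector. rrnB T1 and T2 terminators upstream insulate the cassette from read-through transcription, and a T7 promoter lies beyond the attL2 site, oriented toward the insert on the opposite strand. Small lacI and lacZα fragments are backbone remnants. The ORF is in the "open" configuration, with no stop codon immediately following it, which permits C-terminal fusions to tags encoded by the destination vector. Although the name designates the clone as wild type, the record lists an N371T substitution relative to the reference, which users should bear in mind when using it as the wild-type comparator.
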