Addgene plasmid #82080: pDONR223_ELF3_WT
Purpose: Gateway Donor vector containing ELF3 , part of the Target Accelerator Plasmid Collection.
Depositing lab: Jesse Boehm & William Hahn & David Root. Depositing organization: Broad Institute. Publication: Systematic Functional Interrogation of Rare Cancer Variants Identifies Oncogenic Alleles. Kim E, Ilic N, Shrestha Y, Zou L, Kamburov A, Zhu C, Yang X, Lubonja R, Tran N, Nguyen C, Lawrence MS, Piccioni F, Bagul M, Doench JG, Chouinard CR, Wu X, Hogstrom L, Natoli T, Tamayo P, Horn H, Corsello SM, Lage K, Root DE, Subramanian A, Golub TR, Getz G, Boehm JS, Hahn WC. Cancer Discov. 2016 Jul;6(7):714-26. doi: 10.1158/2159-8290.CD-16-0160. Epub 2016 May 4. PubMed 27147599.
Backbone
  Vector backbone: pDONR223
  Backbone manufacturer: Invitrogen
  Backbone size w/o insert (bp): 2790
  Vector type: Gateway Entry vector
Growth in bacteria
  Bacterial resistance: Spectinomycin, 50 μg/mL
  Growth temperature: 37°C
  Growth strain: DH5alpha
  Copy number: High Copy
Gene/Insert
  Gene/Insert name: ELF3 (alt name: NM_004433.4)
  Species: H. sapiens (human)
  Mutation: N371T
  Entrez Gene: ELF3 (a.k.a. EPR-1, ERT, ESE-1, ESX)
  Promoter: None
  Cloning method: Gateway Cloning
  Sequencing primers: 5′ M13pUC-fwd; 3′ M13-Rev
Terms and licenses: Academic/Nonprofit Terms; Industry Terms: Not Available to Industry
Depositor comments: Open state: NO stop codon immediately follows insert
How to cite: pDONR223_ELF3_WT was a gift from Jesse Boehm & William Hahn & David Root (Addgene plasmid # 82080 ; http://n2t.net/addgene:82080 ; RRID:Addgene_82080)
