>Addgene plasmid #82080 | pDONR223_ELF3_WT | depositor partial sequence | sequence record 155451 | Insert sequence
ATGGCTGCAACCTGTGAGATTAGCAACATTTTTAGCAACTACTTCAGTGCGATGTACAGCTCGGAGGACT
CCACCCTGGCCTCTGTTCCCCCTGCTGCCACCTTTGGGGCCGATGACTTGGTACTGACCCTGAGCAACCC
CCAGATGTCATTGGAGGGTACAGAGAAGGCCAGCTGGTTGGGGGAACAGCCCCAGTTCTGGTCGAAGACG
CAGGTTCTGGACTGGATCAGCTACCAAGTGGAGAAGAACAAGTACGACGCAAGCGCCATTGACTTCTCAC
GATGTGACATGGATGGCGCCACCCTCTGCAATTGTGCCCTTGAGGAGCTGCGTCTGGTCTTTGGGCCTCT
GGGGGACCAACTCCATGCCCAGCTGCGAGACCTCACTTCCAGCTCTTCTGATGAGCTCAGTTGGATCATT
GAGCTGCTGGAGAAGGATGGCATGGCCTTCCAGGAGGCCCTAGACCCAGGGCCCTTTGACCAGGGCAGCC
CCTTTGCCCAGGAGCTGCTGGACGACGGTCAGCAAGCCAGCCCCTACCACCCCGGCAGCTGTGGCGCAGG
AGCCCCCTCCCCTGGCAGCTCTGACGTCTCCACCGCAGGGACTGGTGCTTCTCGGAGCTCCCACTCCTCA
GACTCCGGTGGAAGTGACGTGGACCTGGATCCCACTGATGGCAAGCTCTTCCCCAGCGATGGTTTTCGTG
ACTGCAAGAAGGGGGATCCCAAGCACGGGAAGCGGAAACGAGGCCGGCCCCGAAAGCTGAGCAAAGAGTA
CTGGGACTGTCTCGAGGGCAAGAAGAGCAAGCACGCGCCCAGAGGCACCCACCTGTGGGAGTTCATCCGG
GACATCCTCATCCACCCGGAGCTCAACGAGGGCCTCATGAAGTGGGAGAATCGGCATGAAGGCGTCTTCA
AGTTCCTGCGCTCCGAGGCTGTGGCCCAACTATGGGGCCAAAAGAAAAAGAACAGCAACATGACCTACGA
GAAGCTGAGCCGGGCCATGAGGTACTACTACAAACGGGAGATCCTGGAACGGGTGGATGGCCGGCGACTC
GTCTACAAGTTTGGCAAAAACTCAAGCGGCTGGAAGGAGGAAGAGGTTCTCCAGAGTCGAAC
